Addgene plasmid #157146: pD649-HAsp-VSTM2L-COMP5AP-AviTag-9xHis
Purpose: Mammalian expression of secreted protein fused to COMP5AP-AviTag-9xHis.
Depositing lab: Chris Garcia. Depositing organization: Stanford University. Publication: A Human IgSF Cell-Surface Interactome Reveals a Complex Network of Protein-Protein Interactions. Wojtowicz WM, Vielmetter J, Fernandes RA, Siepe DH, Eastman CL, Chisholm GB, Cox S, Klock H, Anderson PW, Rue SM, Miller JJ, Glaser SM, Bragstad ML, Vance J, Lam AW, Lesley SA, Zinn K, Garcia KC. Cell. 2020 Aug 20;182(4):1027-1043.e17. doi: 10.1016/j.cell.2020.07.025. PubMed 32822567.
Backbone
  Vector backbone: pD649
  Backbone size w/o insert (bp): 7153
  Vector type: Mammalian Expression
Growth in bacteria
  Bacterial resistance: Ampicillin, 100 μg/mL
  Growth temperature: 37°C
  Growth strain: DH5alpha
  Copy number: High Copy
Gene/Insert
  Gene/Insert name: VSTM2L (alt name: VTM2L)
  Species: H. sapiens (human)
  Insert size (bp): 540
  Entrez Gene: VSTM2L (a.k.a. C20orf102, dJ1118M15.2)
  Promoter: CMV/SP6
  Tag / fusion protein: COMP5AP-AviTag-9xHis (C terminal on backbone)
  Cloning method: Restriction Enzyme; 5′ cloning site GCGGCCGC (not destroyed); 3′ cloning site GGCGCGCC (not destroyed)
  Sequencing primers: 5′ ATTTAGGTGACACTATAG; 3′ CGTCGCACTCCATCACGGTG
Resource information
  A portion of this plasmid was derived from a plasmid made by: synthesis by ThermoFisher
Terms and licenses: Academic/Nonprofit Terms; Industry Terms: Not Available to Industry
Depositor comments: Some plasmids in this collection may have an IS4-like element ISVsa5 family transposase upstream of the CMV promoter.
How to cite: pD649-HAsp-VSTM2L-COMP5AP-AviTag-9xHis was a gift from Chris Garcia (Addgene plasmid # 157146 ; http://n2t.net/addgene:157146 ; RRID:Addgene_157146)
