[The description below was written by a language model from this plasmid's Addgene catalogue record and pLannotate feature annotations shown in this document.]
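Description:
pD649-HAsp-VSTM2L-COMP5AP-AviTag-9xHis is a mammalian expression plasmid built on the pD649 backbone for producing human VSTM2L (also called C20orf102) as a secreted, multimerised fusion protein. It is maintained in E. coli through a high-copy ColE1/pUC-type origin and ampicillin resistance (AmpR). A separate SV40 promoter/EM7 promoter cassette drives a puromycin N-acetyltransferase gene followed by the SV40 poly(A) signal, which could allow puromycin selection in mammalian cells. The annotation also picks up short fragments of f1 ori, ble, KanR and lacZα that appear to be backbone remnants. The depositor notes that some plasmids in this collection may carry an IS4-like transposase element upstream of the CMV promoter. No such feature is annotated in this sequence record.

The expression unit uses the CMV immediate-early enhancer and promoter with a fragment of CMV intron A, followed by an SP6 promoter that can serve for in vitro transcription or as a sequencing primer site. The construct name indicates an HA signal peptide ("HAsp"), although the automated annotation labels the leader region as an immunoglobulin heavy chain signal sequence fragment. The VSTM2L insert sits between retained NotI and AscI sites. It is fused at its C terminus to a segment of rat cartilage oligomeric matrix protein (COMP), known as a pentamerising coiled coil, then human placental alkaline phosphatase, an AviTag for enzymatic biotinylation and a polyhistidine tag (9xHis by name, annotated as 8xHis). Transcription ends at the bGH poly(A) signal. Pentamerisation increases binding avidity, and alkaline phosphatase gives an enzymatic readout. This suits the secreted protein to detecting weak extracellular protein–protein interactions, consistent with the plasmid's origin in a human IgSF cell-surface interactome screen.
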