Features (pLannotate 1.2.2; 24 found; start..end, strand, type, name):
     77..380     +  enhancer       CMV enhancer: human cytomegalovirus immediate early enhancer
    381..584     +  promoter       CMV promoter: human cytomegalovirus (CMV) immediate early promoter
    720..763     +  intron         CMV intron (fragment): modified intron A from human cytomegalovirus
    815..833     +  promoter       SP6 promoter: promoter for bacteriophage SP6 RNA polymerase
    837..874     +  CDS            IgH signal sequence (fragment): signal sequence from the mouse immunoglobulin heavy chain variable region
    941..1522    +  CDS            VSTM2L: VTM2L_HUMAN - Also known as C20orf102. Experimental evidence at protein level: Swiss-Prot protein existence level 1. From Homo sapiens (Human).
   1619..1798    +  CDS            Comp (fragment): COMP_RAT - Experimental evidence at protein level: Swiss-Prot protein existence level 1. May play a role in the structural integrity of cartilage via its interaction with other extracellular matrix proteins such as the collagens and fibronectin. Can mediate the interaction of chondrocytes with the cartilage extracellular matrix through interaction with cell surface integrin receptors. Could play a role in the pathogenesis of osteoarthritis. Potent suppressor of apoptosis in both primary chondrocytes and transformed cells. Suppresses apoptosis by blocking the activation of caspase-3 and by indu
   1786..3238    +  CDS            SEAP (fragment): secreted alkaline phosphatase from human placenta The natural enzyme has a C-terminal transmembrane sequence that is replaced by a GPI anchor.
   3263..3304    +  CDS            AviTag™ (fragment): peptide tag that allows for enzymatic biotinylation
   3308..3331    +  CDS            8xHis: 8xHis affinity tag
   3477..3588    +  polyA_signal   bGH poly(A) signal: bovine growth hormone polyadenylation signal
   3589..3697    +  rep_origin     f1 ori (fragment): f1 bacteriophage origin of replication; arrow indicates direction of (+) strand synthesis
   3711..4040    +  promoter       SV40 promoter: SV40 enhancer and early promoter
   4088..4135    +  promoter       EM7 promoter: synthetic bacterial promoter&nbsp
   4154..4753    +  CDS            PuroR (fragment): puromycin N-acetyltransferase; pac from Streptomyces; confers resistance to puromycin
   4763..4888    +  CDS            ble (fragment): BLE_KLEPN - Experimental evidence at protein level: Swiss-Prot protein existence level 1. Binding protein with a strong affinity to the bleomycin family of antibiotics. Binds to CL990; an antimitotic-antibiotic compound. From Klebsiella pneumoniae.
   4883..5004    +  polyA_signal   SV40 poly(A) signal: SV40 polyadenylation signal
   5057..5917    -  CDS            AmpR: β-lactamase; bla; confers resistance to ampicillin, carbenicillin, and related antibiotics
   5920..6016    -  promoter       AmpR promoter (fragment): bla
   6046..6070    -  CDS            KanR (fragment): aminoglycoside phosphotransferase; aph(3')-Ia; confers resistance to kanamycin
   6181..6769    +  rep_origin     ori: high-copy-number ColE1/pMB1/pBR322/pUC origin of replication
   6994..7011    +  terminator     rrnB T2 terminator (fragment): transcription terminator T2 from the E. coli rrnB gene
   7036..7055    -  CDS            lacZα (fragment): LacZα fragment of β-galactosidase; lacZ fragment
   7511..7527    +  protein_bind   lac operator: The lac repressor binds to the lac operator to inhibit transcription in E. coli. This inhibition can be relieved by adding lactose or isopropyl-β-D-thiogalactopyranoside (IPTG). lac repressor encoded by lacI
>Addgene plasmid #157146 | pD649-HAsp-VSTM2L-COMP5AP-AviTag-9xHis | addgene full sequence | sequence record 401527 | Addgene NGS Result
GGCATTGATTATTGACTAGTTATTAATAGTAATCAATTACGGGGTCATTAGTTCATAGCCCATATATGGA
GTTCCGCGTTACATAACTTACGGTAAATGGCCCGCCTGGCTGACCGCCCAACGACCCCCGCCCATTGACG
TCAATAATGACGTATGTTCCCATAGTAACGCCAATAGGGACTTTCCATTGACGTCAATGGGTGGAGTATT
TACGGTAAACTGCCCACTTGGCAGTACATCAAGTGTATCATATGCCAAGTACGCCCCCTATTGACGTCAA
TGACGGTAAATGGCCCGCCTGGCATTATGCCCAGTACATGACCTTATGGGACTTTCCTACTTGGCAGTAC
ATCTACGTATTAGTCATCGCTATTACCATGGTGATGCGGTTTTGGCAGTACATCAATGGGCGTGGATAGC
GGTTTGACTCACGGGGATTTCCAAGTCTCCACCCCATTGACGTCAATGGGAGTTTGTTTTGGCACCAAAA
TCAACGGGACTTTCCAAAATGTCGTAACAACTCCGCCCCATTGACGCAAATGGGCGGTAGGCGTGTACGG
TGGGAGGTCTATATAAGCAGAGCTCGTTTAGTGAACCGTCAGATCGCCTGGAGACGCCATCCACGCTGTT
TTGACCTCCATAGAAGACACCGGGACCGATCCAGCCTCCGCGGCCGGGAACGGTGCATTGGAACGCGGAT
TCCCCGTGCCAAGAGTGACGTAAGTACCGCCTATAGAGTCTATAGGCCCACCCCCTTGGCTTCGTTAGAA
CGCGGCTACAATTAATACATAACCTTATGTATCATACACATACGATTTAGGTGACACTATAGAATAACAT
CCACTTTGCCTTTCTCTCCACAGGTGTCCACTCCCAGGTCCAACTGCACCTCGGTTCTATCGAAAACGCG
CCTGCTAGCGCCACCATGAAGACCATCATTGCCCTGAGCTACATCTTCTGCCTGGTGTTCGCTGCGGCCG
CCACAAGACCTGCTGGACATGCTCCTTGGGACAATCACGTTTCCGGACACGCCCTGTTCACCGAGACACC
TCACGATATGACAGCCAGAACCGGCGAGGATGTGGAAATGGCCTGTAGCTTTAGAGGCAGCGGCAGCCCT
AGCTACAGCCTGGAAATTCAGTGGTGGTACGTGCGGAGCCACAGAGACTGGACAGATAAGCAGGCCTGGG
CCAGCAATCAGCTGAAAGCCTCTCAGCAAGAGGACGCCGGCAAAGAGGCCACAAAGATCTCTGTCGTGAA
GGTCGTGGGCAGCAACATCAGCCACAAGCTGAGACTGAGCAGAGTGAAGCCTACCGACGAGGGCACCTAC
GAGTGCAGAGTGATCGATTTCAGCGACGGCAAGGCCCGGCACCACAAAGTGAAAGCCTATCTGAGAGTGC
AGCCCGGCGAGAACTCTGTGCTGCATCTTCCTGAAGCTCCTCCAGCTGCTCCTGCTCCTCCTCCACCTAA
ACCTGGCAAAGAGCTGCGGAAGAGAAGCGTGGACCAAGAGGCCTGCTCTCTTGGCGCGCCGGAAGATCAA
GTTGATCCAAGATTGATTGATGGCAAGGGCGGATCTCTGGAGGTGCTGTTCCAGGGACCAGGCGGAAGCG
GCAATCCCGGCGGCGATCTGGCCCCCCAGATGCTGCGCGAGCTGCAGGAGACCAATGCCGCCCTGCAGGA
CGTGCGCGAGCTGCTGCGCCACCGCGTGAAGGAGATCACCTTCCTGAAGAACACCGTGATGGAGTGCGAC
GCCTGCGGTATGCAGCCCTCTAGAGGCTCCGGCTCCATCATCCCAGTTGAGGAGGAGAACCCGGACTTCT
GGAACCGCGAGGCAGCCGAGGCCCTGGGTGCCGCCAAGAAGCTGCAGCCTGCACAGACAGCCGCCAAGAA
CCTCATCATCTTCCTGGGCGATGGGATGGGGGTGTCTACGGTGACAGCTGCCAGGATCCTAAAAGGGCAG
AAGAAGGACAAACTGGGGCCTGAGATACCCCTGGCCATGGACCGCTTCCCATATGTGGCTCTGTCCAAGA
CATACAATGTAGACAAACATGTGCCAGACAGTGGAGCCACAGCCACGGCCTACCTGTGCGGGGTCAAGGG
CAACTTCCAGACCATTGGCTTGAGTGCAGCCGCCCGCTTTAACCAGTGCAACACGACACGCGGCAACGAG
GTCATCTCCGTGATGAATCGGGCCAAGAAAGCAGGGAAGTCAGTGGGAGTGGTAACCACCACACGAGTGC
AGCACGCCTCGCCAGCCGGCACCTACGCCCACACGGTGAACCGCAACTGGTACTCGGACGCCGACGTGCC
TGCCTCGGCCCGCCAGGAGGGGTGCCAGGACATCGCTACGCAGCTCATCTCCAACATGGACATTGACGTG
ATCCTAGGTGGAGGCCGAAAGTACATGTTTCGCATGGGAACCCCAGACCCTGAGTACCCAGATGACTACA
GCCAAGGTGGGACCAGGCTGGACGGGAAGAATCTGGTGCAGGAATGGCTGGCGAAGCGCCAGGGTGCCCG
GTATGTGTGGAACCGCACTGAGCTCATGCAGGCTTCCCTGGACCCGTCTGTGACCCATCTCATGGGTCTC
TTTGAGCCTGGAGACATGAAATACGAGATCCACCGAGACTCCACACTGGACCCCTCCCTGATGGAGATGA
CAGAGGCTGCCCTGCGCCTGCTGAGCAGGAACCCCCGCGGCTTCTTCCTCTTCGTGGAGGGTGGTCGCAT
CGACCATGGTCATCATGAAAGCAGGGCTTACCGGGCACTGACTGAGACGATCATGTTCGACGACGCCATT
GAGAGGGCGGGCCAGCTCACCAGCGAGGAGGACACGCTGAGCCTCGTCACTGCCGACCACTCCCACGTCT
TCTCCTTCGGAGGCTACCCCCTGCGAGGGAGCTCCATCTTCGGGCTGGCCCCTGGCAAGGCCCGGGACAG
GAAGGCCTACACGGTCCTCCTATACGGAAACGGTCCAGGCTATGTGCTCAAGGACGGCGCCCGGCCGGAT
GTTACCGAGAGCGAGAGCGGGAGCCCCGAGTATCGGCAGCAGTCAGCAGTGCCCCTGGACGAAGAGACCC
ACGCAGGCGAGGACGTGGCGGTGTTCGCGCGCGGCCCGCAGGCGCACCTGGTTCACGGCGTGCAGGAGCA
GACCTTCATAGCGCACGTCATGGCCTTCGCCGCCTGCCTGGAGCCCTACACCGCCTGCGACCTGGCGCCC
CCCGCCGGCACCACCGACGCCGCGCACCCGGGTGGCGGAGGACTGAACGACATCTTCGAGGCTCAGAAAA
TCGAATGGCACGAACATCACCATCACCATCACCATCACCATTAAGGCCGGCCTGTAGTCACTGGCACAAC
GCGTTACCCGGTAAGCCAATCGGGTATACACGGTCGTCATACTGCAGACAGGGTTCTTCTACTTTGCAAG
ATAGTCTTGAGTAGTAAAATAAATAGATAGAGAAAATCAGCCTCGACTGTGCCTTCTAGTTGCCAGCCAT
CTGTTGTTTGCCCCTCCCCCGTGCCTTCCTTGACCCTGGAAGGTGCCACTCCCACTGTCCTTTCCTAATA
AAATGAGGAAATTGCATCACAACACTCAACCCTATCTCGGTCTATTCTTTTGATTTATAAGGGATTTTGC
CGATTTCGGCCTATTGGTTAAAAAATGAGCTGATTTAACAAAAATTTAACGCGAATTAATTCTGTGGAAT
GTGTGTCAGTTAGGGTGTGGAAAGTCCCCAGGCTCCCCAGCAGGCAGAAGTATGCAAAGCATGCATCTCA
ATTAGTCAGCAACCAGGTGTGGAAAGTCCCCAGGCTCCCCAGCAGGCAGAAGTATGCAAAGCATGCATCT
CAATTAGTCAGCAACCATAGTCCCGCCCCTAACTCCGCCCATCCCGCCCCTAACTCCGCCCAGTTCCGCC
CATTCTCCGCCCCATGGCTGACTAATTTTTTTTATTTATGCAGAGGCCGAGGCCGCCTCTGCCTCTGAGC
TATTCCAGAAGTAGTGAGGAGGCTTTTTTGGAGGCCTAGGCTTTTGCAAAAAGCTCCCGGGAGCTTGTAT
ATCCATTTTCGGATCTGATCAGCACGTGTTGACAATTAATCATCGGCATAGTATATCGGCATAGTATAAT
ACGACAAGGTGAGGAACTAAACCATGACCGAGTACAAGCCCACGGTGCGCCTCGCCACCCGCGACGACGT
CCCCAGGGCCGTACGCACCCTCGCCGCCGCGTTCGCCGACTACCCCGCCACGCGCCACACCGTCGATCCG
GACCGCCACATCGAGCGGGTCACCGAGCTGCAAGAACTCTTCCTCACGCGCGTCGGGCTCGACATCGGCA
AGGTGTGGGTCGCGGACGACGGCGCCGCGGTGGCGGTCTGGACCACGCCGGAGAGCGTCGAAGCGGGGGC
GGTGTTCGCCGAGATCGGCCCGCGCATGGCCGAGTTGAGCGGTTCCCGGCTGGCCGCGCAGCAACAGATG
GAAGGCCTCCTGGCGCCGCACCGGCCCAAGGAGCCCGCGTGGTTCCTGGCCACCGTCGGCGTCTCGCCCG
ACCACCAGGGCAAGGGTCTGGGCAGCGCCGTCGTGCTCCCCGGAGTGGAGGCGGCCGAGCGCGCCGGGGT
GCCCGCCTTCCTGGAGACATCCGCGCCCCGCAACCTCCCCTTCTACGAGCGGCTCGGCTTCACCGTCACC
GCCGACGTCGAGGTGCCCGAAGGACCGCGCACCTGGTGCATGACCCGCAAGCCCGGTGCCTGACACGTGC
TACGAGATTTCGATTCCACCGCCGCCTTCTATGAAAGGTTGGGCTTCGGAATCGTTTTCCGGGACGCCGG
CTGGATGATCCTCCAGCGCGGGGATCTCATGCTGGAGTTCTTCGCCCACCCCAACTTGTTTATTGCAGCT
TATAATGGTTACAAATAAAGCAATAGCATCACAAATTTCACAAATAAAGCATTTTTTTCACTGCATTCTA
GTTGTGGTTTGTCCAAACTCATCAATGTATCTTATCATGTCTGTATACCGTCGACCTCTAGCTAGAGCTT
GGCGTAATCATGGTCATTACCAATGCTTAATCAGTGAGGCACCTATCTCAGCGATCTGTCTATTTCGTTC
ATCCATAGTTGCCTGACTCCCCGTCGTGTAGATAACTACGATACGGGAGGGCTTACCATCTGGCCCCAGC
GCTGCGATGATACCGCGAGAACCACGCTCACCGGCTCCGGATTTATCAGCAATAAACCAGCCAGCCGGAA
GGGCCGAGCGCAGAAGTGGTCCTGCAACTTTATCCGCCTCCATCCAGTCTATTAATTGTTGCCGGGAAGC
TAGAGTAAGTAGTTCGCCAGTTAATAGTTTGCGCAACGTTGTTGCCATCGCTACAGGCATCGTGGTGTCA
CGCTCGTCGTTTGGTATGGCTTCATTCAGCTCCGGTTCCCAACGATCAAGGCGAGTTACATGATCCCCCA
TGTTGTGCAAAAAAGCGGTTAGCTCCTTCGGTCCTCCGATCGTTGTCAGAAGTAAGTTGGCCGCAGTGTT
ATCACTCATGGTTATGGCAGCACTGCATAATTCTCTTACTGTCATGCCATCCGTAAGATGCTTTTCTGTG
ACTGGTGAGTACTCAACCAAGTCATTCTGAGAATAGTGTATGCGGCGACCGAGTTGCTCTTGCCCGGCGT
CAATACGGGATAATACCGCGCCACATAGCAGAACTTTAAAAGTGCTCATCATTGGAAAACGTTCTTCGGG
GCGAAAACTCTCAAGGATCTTACCGCTGTTGAGATCCAGTTCGATGTAACCCACTCGTGCACCCAACTGA
TCTTCAGCATCTTTTACTTTCACCAGCGTTTCTGGGTGAGCAAAAACAGGAAGGCAAAATGCCGCAAAAA
AGGGAATAAGGGCGACACGGAAATGTTGAATACTCATATTCTTCCTTTTTCAATATTATTGAAGCATTTA
TCAGGGTTATTGTCTCATGAGCGGATACATATTTGAATGTATTTAGAAAAATAAACAAATAGGGGTCAGT
GTTACAACCAATTAACCAATTCTGAACATTATCGCGAGCCCATTTATACCTGAATATGGCTCATAACACC
CCTTGCTCATGACCAAAATCCCTTAACGTGAGTTACGCGCGCGTCGTTCCACTGAGCGTCAGACCCCGTA
GAAAAGATCAAAGGATCTTCTTGAGATCCTTTTTTTCTGCGCGTAATCTGCTGCTTGCAAACAAAAAAAC
CACCGCTACCAGCGGTGGTTTGTTTGCCGGATCAAGAGCTACCAACTCTTTTTCCGAAGGTAACTGGCTT
CAGCAGAGCGCAGATACCAAATACTGTTCTTCTAGTGTAGCCGTAGTTAGCCCACCACTTCAAGAACTCT
GTAGCACCGCCTACATACCTCGCTCTGCTAATCCTGTTACCAGTGGCTGCTGCCAGTGGCGATAAGTCGT
GTCTTACCGGGTTGGACTCAAGACGATAGTTACCGGATAAGGCGCAGCGGTCGGGCTGAACGGGGGGTTC
GTGCACACAGCCCAGCTTGGAGCGAACGACCTACACCGAACTGAGATACCTACAGCGTGAGCTATGAGAA
AGCGCCACGCTTCCCGAAGGGAGAAAGGCGGACAGGTATCCGGTAAGCGGCAGGGTCGGAACAGGAGAGC
GCACGAGGGAGCTTCCAGGGGGAAACGCCTGGTATCTTTATAGTCCTGTCGGGTTTCGCCACCTCTGACT
TGAGCGTCGATTTTTGTGATGCTCGTCAGGGGGGCGGAGCCTATGGAAAAACGCCAGCAACGCGGCCTTT
TTACGGTTCCTGGCCTTTTGCTGGCCTTTTGCTCACATGTTCTTTCCTGCGTTATCCCCTGATTCTGTGG
ATAACCGTATTACCGCCTTTGAGTGAGCTGATACCGCTCGCCGCAGCCGAACGACCGAGCGCAGCGAGTC
AGTGAGCGAGGAAGCGGAAGGCGAGAGTAGGGAACTGCCAGGCATCAAACTAAGCAGAAGGCCCCTGACG
GATGGCCTTTTTGCGTTTCTACAAACTCTTTCTGTGTTGTAAAACGACGGCCAGTCTTAAGCTCGGGCCC
CCTGGGCGGTTCTGATAACGAGTAATCGTTAATCCGCAAATAACGTAAAAACCCGCTTCGGCGGGTTTTT
TTATGGGGGGAGTTTAGGGAAAGAGCATTTGTCAGAATATTTAAGGGCGCCTGTCACTTTGCTTGATATA
TGAGAATTATTTAACCTTATAAATGAGAAAAAAGCAACGCACTTTAAATAAGATACGTTGCTTTTTCGAT
TGATGAACACCTATAATTAAACTATTCATCTATTATTTATGATTTTTTGTATATACAATATTTCTAGTTT
GTTAAAGAGAATTAAGAAAATAAATCTCGAAAATAATAAAGGGAAAATCAGTTTTTGATATCAAAATTAT
ACATGTCAACGATAATACAAAATATAATACAAACTATAAGATGTTATCAGTATTTATTATCATTTAGAAT
AAATTTTGTGTCGCCCTTAATTGTGAGCGGATAACAATTACGAGCTTCATGCACAGTGGCGTTGACTCAA
TATTGGCCATTAGCCATATTATTCATTGGTTATATAGCATAAATCAATATTGGCTATTGGCCATTGCATA
CGTTGTATCTATATCATAATATGTACATTTATATTGGCTCATGTCCAATATGACCGCCATGTT
