>Addgene plasmid #157146 | pD649-HAsp-VSTM2L-COMP5AP-AviTag-9xHis | depositor partial sequence | sequence record 303402 | insert (secreted protein)
ACAAGACCTGCTGGACATGCTCCTTGGGACAATCACGTTTCCGGACACGCCCTGTTCACCGAGACACCTC
ACGATATGACAGCCAGAACCGGCGAGGATGTGGAAATGGCCTGTAGCTTTAGAGGCAGCGGCAGCCCTAG
CTACAGCCTGGAAATTCAGTGGTGGTACGTGCGGAGCCACAGAGACTGGACAGATAAGCAGGCCTGGGCC
AGCAATCAGCTGAAAGCCTCTCAGCAAGAGGACGCCGGCAAAGAGGCCACAAAGATCTCTGTCGTGAAGG
TCGTGGGCAGCAACATCAGCCACAAGCTGAGACTGAGCAGAGTGAAGCCTACCGACGAGGGCACCTACGA
GTGCAGAGTGATCGATTTCAGCGACGGCAAGGCCCGGCACCACAAAGTGAAAGCCTATCTGAGAGTGCAG
CCCGGCGAGAACTCTGTGCTGCATCTTCCTGAAGCTCCTCCAGCTGCTCCTGCTCCTCCTCCACCTAAAC
CTGGCAAAGAGCTGCGGAAGAGAAGCGTGGACCAAGAGGCCTGCTCTCTT
